>Addgene plasmid #184668 | pMyosin-miRFP670nano3 | addgene full sequence | sequence record 364932 | Addgene NGS Result
GACGGATCGGGAGATCTCCCGATCCCCTATGGTGCACTCTCAGTACAATCTGCTCTGATGCCGCATAGTT
AAGCCAGTATCTGCTCCCTGCTTGTGTGTTGGAGGTCGCTGAGTAGTGCGCGAGCAAAATTTAAGCTACA
ACAAGGCAAGGCTTGACCGACAATTGCATGAAGAATCTGCTTAGGGTTAGGCGTTTTGCGCTGCTTCGCG
ATGTACGGGCCAGATATACGCGTTGACATTGATTATTGACTAGTTATTAATAGTAATCAATTACGGGGTC
ATTAGTTCATAGCCCATATATGGAGTTCCGCGTTACATAACTTACGGTAAATGGCCCGCCTGGCTGACCG
CCCAACGACCCCCGCCCATTGACGTCAATAATGACGTATGTTCCCATAGTAACGCCAATAGGGACTTTCC
ATTGACGTCAATGGGTGGAGTATTTACGGTAAACTGCCCACTTGGCAGTACATCAAGTGTATCATATGCC
AAGTACGCCCCCTATTGACGTCAATGACGGTAAATGGCCCGCCTGGCATTATGCCCAGTACATGACCTTA
TGGGACTTTCCTACTTGGCAGTACATCTACGTATTAGTCATCGCTATTACCATGGTGATGCGGTTTTGGC
AGTACATCAATGGGCGTGGATAGCGGTTTGACTCACGGGGATTTCCAAGTCTCCACCCCATTGACGTCAA
TGGGAGTTTGTTTTGGCACCAAAATCAACGGGACTTTCCAAAATGTCGTAACAACTCCGCCCCATTGACG
CAAATGGGCGGTAGGCGTGTACGGTGGGAGGTCTATATAAGCAGAGCTCTCTGGCTAACTAGAGAACCCA
CTGCTTACTGGCTTATCGAAATTAATACGACTCACTATAGGGAGACCCAAGCTGGCTAGTTAAGCTTGGT
ACCATGGCAAACCTGGACAAGATGCTGAACACCACCGTGACCGAGGTGCGCAAGTTCCTGCAAGCGGACA
GAGTGTGCGTGTTCAAGTTCGAGGAAGATTACTCCGGCACCGTCTCGCACGAAGCCGTGGACGACAGATG
GATTAGCATCCTGAAGACCCAGGTGCAGGACAGATACTTCATGGAAACCAGAGGCGAGGAATACGTCCAC
GGCAGATACCAGGCCATCGCCGACATCTACACAGCCAATCTGGTCGAGTGCTACAGAGACCTGCTGATCG
AGTTTCAGGTGCGGGCCATTCTGGCTGTCCCCATCCTGCAAGGCAAGAAGCTGTGGGGCCTGCTGGTGGC
CCACCAACTGGCCGGCCCTCGGGAGTGGCAGACCTGGGAAATCGACTTCCTGAAACAGCAAGCCGTGGTG
ATGGGCATCGCCATCCAGCAGAGCGGAGGTGGTGGATCAGGAGGAGGTGGTTCTGGAGGTGGTGGATCAG
GAGGAAGATCTATGTCGAGCAAGAGAGCCAAGGCCAAGACCACCAAGAAGAGGCCCCAGAGGGCTACGTC
CAATGTCTTCGCCATGTTTGACCAGTCCCAGATCCAGGAGTTTAAGGAGGCCTTCAACATGATTGATCAG
AACCGCGATGGCTTCATTGATAAGGAGGACCTGCACGACATGTTGGCCTCTCTGGGGAAGAACCCCACAG
ACGAGTACCTGGAGGGCATGATGAACGAGGCGCCAGGGCCCATCAACTTCACCATGTTCCTCACAATGTT
TGGGGAGAAGCTGAACGGCACAGACCCCGAGGATGTGATCCGCAATGCCTTTGCCTGCTTTGATGAGGAG
GCCTCAGGCTTCATCCACGAGGACCACCTGAGGGAGCTGCTCACCACCATGGGCGACCGATTCACGGATG
AGGAGGTGGACGAGATGTACCGCGAGGCACCCATTGATAAGAAGGGCAACTTCAACTACGTGGAGTTCAC
TCGCATCCTCAAACACGGCGCCAAGGACAAGGACGACTAATCTAGAGGGCCCTTCGAACAAAAACTCATC
TCAGAAGAGGATCTGAATATGCATACCGGTCATCATCACCATCACCATTGAGTTTAAACCCGCTGATCAG
CCTCGACTGTGCCTTCTAGTTGCCAGCCATCTGTTGTTTGCCCCTCCCCCGTGCCTTCCTTGACCCTGGA
AGGTGCCACTCCCACTGTCCTTTCCTAATAAAATGAGGAAATTGCATCGCATTGTCTGAGTAGGTGTCAT
TCTATTCTGGGGGGTGGGGTGGGGCAGGACAGCAAGGGGGAGGATTGGGAAGACAATAGCAGGCATGCTG
GGGATGCGGTGGGCTCTATGGCTTCTGAGGCGGAAAGAACCAGCTGGGGCTCTAGGGGGTATCCCC
[124 nt withheld, positions 2307-2430]
C
[91 nt withheld, positions 2432-2522]
A
[49 nt withheld, positions 2524-2572]
CCTTTGACGTTGGAGTCCACGTTCTTT
[37 nt withheld, positions 2600-2636]
ACCCTATCTCGGTCTATTCTTTTGATTTATAAGGGATTTTGCCGATTTCGGCCTATTGGTTAAAAAATGA
GCTGATTTAACAAAAATTTAACGCGAATTAATTCTGTGGAATGTGTGTCAGTTAGGGTGTGGAAAGTCCC
CAGGCTCCCCAGCAGGCAGAAGTATGCAAAGCATGCATCTCAATTAGTCAGCAACCAGGTGTGGAAAGTC
CCCAGGCTCCCCAGCAGGCAGAAGTATGCAAAGCATGCATCTCAATTAGTCAGCAACCATAGTCCCGCCC
CTAACTCCGCCCATCCCGCCCCTAACTCCGCCCAGTTCCGCCCATTCTCCGCCCCATGGCTGACTAATTT
TTTTTATTTATGCAGAGGCCGAGGCCGCCTCTGCCTCTGAGCTATTCCAGAAGTAGTGAGGAGGCTTTTT
TGGAGGCCTAGGCTTTTGCAAAAAGCTCCCGGGAGCTTGTATATCCATTTTCGGATCTGATCAGCACGTG
TTGACAATTAATCATCGGCATAGTATATCGGCATAGTATAATACGACAAGGTGAGGAACTAAACCATGGC
CAAGTTGACCAGTGCCGTTCCGGTGCTCACCGCGCGCGACGTCGCCGGAGCGGTCGAGTTCTGGACCGAC
CGGCTCGGGTTCTCCCGGGACTTCGTGGAGGACGACTTCGCCGGTGTGGTCCGGGACGACGTGACCCTGT
TCATCAGCGCGGTCCAGGACCAGGTGGTGCCGGACAACACCCTGGCCTGGGTGTGGGTGCGCGGCCTGGA
CGAGCTGTACGCCGAGTGGTCGGAGGTCGTGTCCACGAACTTCCGGGACGCCTCCGGGCCGGCCATGACC
GAGATCGGCGAGCAGCCGTGGGGGCGGGAGTTCGCCCTGCGCGACCCGGCCGGCAACTGCGTGCACTTCG
TGGCCGAGGAGCAGGACTGACACGTGCTACGAGATTTCGATTCCACCGCCGCCTTCTATGAAAGGTTGGG
CTTCGGAATCGTTTTCCGGGACGCCGGCTGGATGATCCTCCAGCGCGGGGATCTCATGCTGGAGTTCTTC
GCCCACCCCAACTTGTTTATTGCAGCTTATAATGGTTACAAATAAAGCAATAGCATCACAAATTTCACAA
ATAAAGCATTTTTTTCACTGCATTCTAGTTGTGGTTTGTCCAAACTCATCAATGTATCTTATCATGTCTG
TATACCGTCGACCTCTAGCTAGAGCTTGGCGTAATCATGGTCATAGCTGTTTCCTGTGTGAAATTGTTAT
CCGCTCACAATTCCACACAACATACGAGCCGGAAGCATAAAGTGTAAAGCCTGGGGTGCCTAATGAGTGA
GCTAACTCACATTAATTGCGTTGCGCTCACTGCCCGCTTTCCAGTCGGGAAACCTGTCGTGCCAGCTGCA
TTAATGAATCGGCCAACGCGCGGGGAGAGGCGGTTTGCGTATTGGGCGCTCTTCCGCTTCCTCGCTCACT
GACTCGCTGCGCTCGGTCGTTCGGCTGCGGCGAGCGGTATCAGCTCACTCAAAGGCGGTAATACGGTTAT
CCACAGAATCAGGGGATAACGCAGGAAAGAACATGTGAGCAAAAGGCCAGCAAAAGGCCAGGAACCGTAA
AAAGGCCGCGTTGCTGGCGTTTTTCCATAGGCTCCGCCCCCCTGACGAGCATCACAAAAATCGACGCTCA
AGTCAGAGGTGGCGAAACCCGACAGGACTATAAAGATACCAGGCGTTTCCCCCTGGAAGCTCCCTCGTGC
GCTCTCCTGTTCCGACCCTGCCGCTTACCGGATACCTGTCCGCCTTTCTCCCTTCGGGAAGCGTGGCGCT
TTCTCATAGCTCACGCTGTAGGTATCTCAGTTCGGTGTAGGTCGTTCGCTCCAAGCTGGGCTGTGTGCAC
GAACCCCCCGTTCAGCCCGACCGCTGCGCCTTATCCGGTAACTATCGTCTTGAGTCCAACCCGGTAAGAC
ACGACTTATCGCCACTGGCAGCAGCCACTGGTAACAGGATTAGCAGAGCGAGGTATGTAGGCGGTGCTAC
AGAGTTCTTGAAGTGGTGGCCTAACTACGGCTACACTAGAAGAACAGTATTTGGTATCTGCGCTCTGCTG
AAGCCAGTTACCTTCGGAAAAAGAGTTGGTAGCTCTTGATCCGGCAAACAAACCACCGCTGGTAGCGGTG
GTTTTTTTGTTTGCAAGCAGCAGATTACGCGCAGAAAAAAAGGATCTCAAGAAGATCCTTTGATCTTTTC
TACGGGGTCTGACGCTCAGTGGAACGAAAACTCACGTTAAGGGATTTTGGTCATGAGATTATCAAAAAGG
ATCTTCACCTAGATCCTTTTAAATTAAAAATGAAGTTTTAAATCAATCTAAAGTATATATGAGTAAACTT
GGTCTGACAGTTACCAATGCTTAATCAGTGAGGCACCTATCTCAGCGATCTGTCTATTTCGTTCATCCAT
AGTTGCCTGACTCCCCGTCGTGTAGATAACTACGATACGGGAGGGCTTACCATCTGGCCCCAGTGCTGCA
ATGATACCGCGAGACCCACGCTCACCGGCTCCAGATTTATCAGCAATAAACCAGCCAGCCGGAAGGGCCG
AGCGCAGAAGTGGTCCTGCAACTTTATCCGCCTCCATCCAGTCTATTAATTGTTGCCGGGAAGCTAGAGT
AAGTAGTTCGCCAGTTAATAGTTTGCGCAACGTTGTTGCCATTGCTACAGGCATCGTGGTGTCACGCTCG
TCGTTTGGTATGGCTTCATTCAGCTCCGGTTCCCAACGATCAAGGCGAGTTACATGATCCCCCATGTTGT
GCAAAAAAGCGGTTAGCTCCTTCGGTCCTCCGATCGTTGTCAGAAGTAAGTTGGCCGCAGTGTTATCACT
CATGGTTATGGCAGCACTGCATAATTCTCTTACTGTCATGCCATCCGTAAGATGCTTTTCTGTGACTGGT
GAGTACTCAACCAAGTCATTCTGAGAATAGTGTATGCGGCGACCGAGTTGCTCTTGCCCGGCGTCAATAC
GGGATAATACCGCGCCACATAGCAGAACTTTAAAAGTGCTCATCATTGGAAAACGTTCTTCGGGGCGAAA
ACTCTCAAGGATCTTACCGCTGTTGAGATCCAGTTCGATGTAACCCACTCGTGCACCCAACTGATCTTCA
GCATCTTTTACTTTCACCAGCGTTTCTGGGTGAGCAAAAACAGGAAGGCAAAATGCCGCAAAAAAGGGAA
TAAGGGCGACACGGAAATGTTGAATACTCATACTCTTCCTTTTTCAATATTATTGAAGCATTTATCAGGG
TTATTGTCTCATGAGCGGATACATATTTGAATGTATTTAGAAAAATAAACAAATAGGGGTTCCGCGCACA
TTTCCCCGAAAAGTGCCACCTGACGTC
Features (pLannotate 1.2.2; 22 found; start..end, strand, type, name):
     28..80      -  misc_feature   bom (fragment): basis of mobility region from pBR322
    235..614     +  enhancer       CMV enhancer: human cytomegalovirus immediate early enhancer
    615..818     +  promoter       CMV promoter: human cytomegalovirus (CMV) immediate early promoter
    814..847     +  LTR            5' LTR (truncated) (fragment): truncated 5' long terminal repeat (LTR) from HIV-1
    863..881     +  promoter       T7 promoter: promoter for bacteriophage T7 RNA polymerase
    914..1354    +  CDS            miRFP670nano: miRFP670nano is a basic (constitutively fluorescent) near ir fluorescent protein published in 2019, derived from Nostoc punctiforme. It has very low acid sensitivity. It requires the cofactor biliverdin for fluorescence.
   1412..1927    +  CDS            Myl9: MYL9_MOUSE - Also known as Myrl2. Experimental evidence at protein level: Swiss-Prot protein existence level 1. Myosin regulatory subunit that plays an important role in regulation of both smooth muscle and nonmuscle cell contractile activity via its phosphorylation. Implicated in cytokinesis, receptor capping, and cell locomotion (By similarity). In myoblasts, regulates PIEZO1-dependent cortical actomyosin assembly involved in myotube formation (PubMed:29799007). From Mus musculus (Mouse).
   2037..2261    +  polyA_signal   bGH poly(A) signal: bovine growth hormone polyadenylation signal
   2265..2286    +  promoter       SV40 promoter (fragment): SV40 enhancer and early promoter
   2307..2735    +  rep_origin     f1 ori (sequence partly withheld): f1 bacteriophage origin of replication; arrow indicates direction of (+) strand synthesis
   2749..3078    +  promoter       SV40 promoter: SV40 enhancer and early promoter
   3126..3173    +  promoter       EM7 promoter: synthetic bacterial promoter&nbsp
   3192..3566    +  CDS            BleoR: antibiotic-binding protein; Sh ble from Streptoalloteichus hindustanus; confers resistance to bleomycin, phleomycin, and Zeocin™
   3576..3701    +  CDS            ble (fragment): BLE_KLEPN - Experimental evidence at protein level: Swiss-Prot protein existence level 1. Binding protein with a strong affinity to the bleomycin family of antibiotics. Binds to CL990; an antimitotic-antibiotic compound. From Klebsiella pneumoniae.
   3696..3817    +  polyA_signal   SV40 poly(A) signal: SV40 polyadenylation signal
   3890..3906    -  protein_bind   lac operator: The lac repressor binds to the lac operator to inhibit transcription in E. coli. This inhibition can be relieved by adding lactose or isopropyl-β-D-thiogalactopyranoside (IPTG). lac repressor encoded by lacI
   3914..3944    -  promoter       lac promoter: promoter for the E. coli lac operon
   3959..3980    -  protein_bind   CAP binding site: CAP binding activates transcription in the presence of cAMP. E. coli catabolite activator protein
   3993..4085    -  CDS            lacI (fragment): lac repressor; lacI; The lac repressor binds to the lac operator to inhibit transcription in E. coli. This inhibition can be relieved by adding lactose or isopropyl-β-D-thiogalactopyranoside (IPTG).
   4268..4856    -  rep_origin     ori: high-copy-number ColE1/pMB1/pBR322/pUC origin of replication
   5027..5887    -  CDS            AmpR: β-lactamase; bla; confers resistance to ampicillin, carbenicillin, and related antibiotics
   5888..5992    -  promoter       AmpR promoter: bla
