[The description below was written by a language model from this plasmid's Addgene catalogue record and pLannotate feature annotations shown in this document.]
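Description:
pMyosin-miRFP670nano3 is a mammalian expression plasmid built on the pcDNA3.1 backbone that produces a myosin light chain fused to the near-infrared fluorescent protein miRFP670nano3. It is maintained in E. coli through a high-copy ColE1/pUC-type origin and selected with ampicillin via the β-lactamase gene and its native promoter. An f1 origin is also present. The feature table shows a second selection cassette in which the SV40 early promoter and the bacterial EM7 promoter drive the Sh ble bleomycin/Zeocin resistance gene, followed by an SV40 polyadenylation signal. This suggests a Zeocin-selectable version of the backbone that could support selection of stable mammalian lines, although the catalogue entry lists only ampicillin.

The expression unit consists of the human CMV immediate-early enhancer and promoter, a T7 promoter just upstream of the insert, the fusion open reading frame, and the bovine growth hormone polyadenylation signal. The roughly 1 kb insert, cloned between KpnI and XbaI sites that remain intact, places miRFP670nano3 at the N terminus. The annotation software labels this reading frame as the parent protein miRFP670nano, a single-domain, biliverdin-dependent protein derived from a Nostoc punctiforme cyanobacteriochrome. After a short gap that presumably encodes a linker, the downstream partner is annotated as mouse Myl9, the myosin regulatory light chain involved in smooth muscle and non-muscle contractility. A few short annotated fragments, such as a truncated HIV-1 LTR match and lac region remnants, appear to be backbone sequence rather than functional parts. The construct is intended for labelling myosin in transfected mammalian cells for near-infrared imaging.
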