Addgene plasmid #184668: pMyosin-miRFP670nano3
Purpose: LC-Myosin labelled with near-infrared fluorescent protein miRFP670nano3
Depositing lab: Vladislav Verkhusha. Depositing organization: University of Helsinki. Publication: Single-domain near-infrared protein provides a scaffold for antigen-dependent fluorescent nanobodies. Oliinyk OS, Baloban M, Clark CL, Carey E, Pletnev S, Nimmerjahn A, Verkhusha VV. Nat Methods. 2022 May 23. pii: 10.1038/s41592-022-01467-6. doi: 10.1038/s41592-022-01467-6. PubMed 35606446.
Backbone
  Vector backbone: pcDNA3.1
  Backbone manufacturer: Invitrogen
  Vector type: Mammalian Expression
Growth in bacteria
  Bacterial resistance: Ampicillin, 100 μg/mL
  Growth temperature: 37°C
  Growth strain: DH5alpha
  Copy number: High Copy
Gene/Insert
  Gene/Insert name: miRFP670nano3-LC-Myosin
  Species: M. musculus (mouse), Synthetic
  Insert size (bp): 1014
  Promoter: CMV
  Tag / fusion protein: miRFP670nano3 (N terminal on insert)
  Cloning method: Restriction Enzyme; 5′ cloning site KpnI (not destroyed); 3′ cloning site XbaI (not destroyed)
  Sequencing primers: 5′ CMV Forward; 3′ BGH Reverse
Terms and licenses: Academic/Nonprofit Terms; Industry Terms: Not Available to Industry
How to cite: pMyosin-miRFP670nano3 was a gift from Vladislav Verkhusha (Addgene plasmid # 184668 ; http://n2t.net/addgene:184668 ; RRID:Addgene_184668)
